>Addgene plasmid #62951 | pBS-KS-attB2-SA(0)-T2A-3X Gal80-Hsp70 | depositor full sequence | sequence record 104087 | pBS-KS-attB2-SA(0)-T2A-3X Gal80-Hsp70 sequence 8748 bps
GAAACCTGTCGTGCCAGCTGCATTAATGAATCGGCCAACGCGCGGGGAGAGGCGGTTTGCGTATTGGGCG
CTCTTCCGCTTCCTCGCTCACTGACTCGCTGCGCTCGGTCGTTCGGCTGCGGCGAGCGGTATCAGCTCAC
TCAAAGGCGGTAATACGGTTATCCACAGAATCAGGGGATAACGCAGGAAAGAACATGTGAGCAAAAGGCC
AGCAAAAGGCCAGGAACCGTAAAAAGGCCGCGTTGCTGGCGTTTTTCCATAGGCTCCGCCCCCCTGACGA
GCATCACAAAAATCGACGCTCAAGTCAGAGGTGGCGAAACCCGACAGGACTATAAAGATACCAGGCGTTT
CCCCCTGGAAGCTCCCTCGTGCGCTCTCCTGTTCCGACCCTGCCGCTTACCGGATACCTGTCCGCCTTTC
TCCCTTCGGGAAGCGTGGCGCTTTCTCATAGCTCACGCTGTAGGTATCTCAGTTCGGTGTAGGTCGTTCG
CTCCAAGCTGGGCTGTGTGCACGAACCCCCCGTTCAGCCCGACCGCTGCGCCTTATCCGGTAACTATCGT
CTTGAGTCCAACCCGGTAAGACACGACTTATCGCCACTGGCAGCAGCCACTGGTAACAGGATTAGCAGAG
CGAGGTATGTAGGCGGTGCTACAGAGTTCTTGAAGTGGTGGCCTAACTACGGCTACACTAGAAGGACAGT
ATTTGGTATCTGCGCTCTGCTGAAGCCAGTTACCTTCGGAAAAAGAGTTGGTAGCTCTTGATCCGGCAAA
CAAACCACCGCTGGTAGCGGTGGTTTTTTTGTTTGCAAGCAGCAGATTACGCGCAGAAAAAAAGGATCTC
AAGAAGATCCTTTGATCTTTTCTACGGGGTCTGACGCTCAGTGGAACGAAAACTCACGTTAAGGGATTTT
GGTCATGAGATTATCAAAAAGGATCTTCACCTAGATCCTTTTAAATTAAAAATGAAGTTTTAAATCAATC
TAAAGTATATATGAGTAAACTTGGTCTGACAGTTACCAATGCTTAATCAGTGAGGCACCTATCTCAGCGA
TCTGTCTATTTCGTTCATCCATAGTTGCCTGACTCCCCGTCGTGTAGATAACTACGATACGGGAGGGCTT
ACCATCTGGCCCCAGTGCTGCAATGATACCGCGAGACCCACGCTCACCGGCTCCAGATTTATCAGCAATA
AACCAGCCAGCCGGAAGGGCCGAGCGCAGAAGTGGTCCTGCAACTTTATCCGCCTCCATCCAGTCTATTA
ATTGTTGCCGGGAAGCTAGAGTAAGTAGTTCGCCAGTTAATAGTTTGCGCAACGTTGTTGCCATTGCTAC
AGGCATCGTGGTGTCACGCTCGTCGTTTGGTATGGCTTCATTCAGCTCCGGTTCCCAACGATCAAGGCGA
GTTACATGATCCCCCATGTTGTGCAAAAAAGCGGTTAGCTCCTTCGGTCCTCCGATCGTTGTCAGAAGTA
AGTTGGCCGCAGTGTTATCACTCATGGTTATGGCAGCACTGCATAATTCTCTTACTGTCATGCCATCCGT
AAGATGCTTTTCTGTGACTGGTGAGTACTCAACCAAGTCATTCTGAGAATAGTGTATGCGGCGACCGAGT
TGCTCTTGCCCGGCGTCAATACGGGATAATACCGCGCCACATAGCAGAACTTTAAAAGTGCTCATCATTG
GAAAACGTTCTTCGGGGCGAAAACTCTCAAGGATCTTACCGCTGTTGAGATCCAGTTCGATGTAACCCAC
TCGTGCACCCAACTGATCTTCAGCATCTTTTACTTTCACCAGCGTTTCTGGGTGAGCAAAAACAGGAAGG
CAAAATGCCGCAAAAAAGGGAATAAGGGCGACACGGAAATGTTGAATACTCATACTCTTCCTTTTTCAAT
ATTATTGAAGCATTTATCAGGGTTATTGTCTCATGAGCGGATACATATTTGAATGTATTTAGAAAAATAA
ACAAATAGGGGTTCCGCGCACATTTCCCCGAAAAGTGCCACCTAAATTGTAAGCGTTAATATTTTGTTAA
AATTCGCGTTAAATTTTTGTTAAATCAGCTCATTTTTTAACCAATAGGCCGAAATCGGCAAAATCCCTTA
TAAATCAAAAGAATAGACCGAGATAGGGT
[37 nt withheld, positions 2130-2166]
AAAGAACGTGGACTCCAACGTCAAAGG
[49 nt withheld, positions 2194-2242]
T
[91 nt withheld, positions 2244-2334]
G
[124 nt withheld, positions 2336-2459]
CCCATTCGCCATTCAGGCTGCGCAACTGTTGGGAAGGGCGATCGGTGCGGGCCTCTTCGCTATTACGCCA
GCTGGCGAAAGGGGGATGTGCTGCAAGGCGATTAAGTTGGGTAACGCCAGGGTTTTCCCAGTCACGACGT
TGTAAAACGACGGCCAGTGAGCGCGCGTAATACGACTCACTATAGGGCGAATTGGAGCTCGCTAGCGATG
TAGGTCACGGTCTCGAAGCCGCGGTGCGGGTGCCAGGGCGTGCCCTTGGGCTCCCCGGGCGCGTACTCCA
CCTCACCCATCTGGTCCATCATGATGGTCGACTCTAGAAGTCGATCCAACATGGCGACTTGTCCCATCCC
CGGCATGTTTAAATATACTAATTATTCTTGAACTAATTTTAATCAACCGATTTATCTCTCTTCCGCAGGT
GGGAGGTTCCGGTGGAAGCGGAGGTAGCGGCGGATCCGAGGGCCGCGGCAGCCTGCTGACCTGCGGCGAT
GTGGAGGAGAACCCCGGGCCCATGGATTACAACAAAAGGAGTAGTGTGAGTACGGTGCCGAATGCTGCTC
CCATTCGCGTGGGCTTCGTGGGATTGAACGCGGCTAAGGGTTGGGCCATTAAAACGCATTATCCAGCCAT
ACTGCAGCTGAGCTCCCAGTTCCAAATAACAGCGCTTTATTCCCCCAAGATCGAGACGTCCATTGCGACA
ATTCAGAGGCTGAAGTTGTCCAACGCCACAGCTTTCCCAACACTCGAGAGCTTCGCCTCGAGCTCCACGA
TCGATATGATTGTGATCGCAATCCAGGTGGCTTCCCACTACGAGGTGGTAATGCCCCTGCTCGAGTTTTC
GAAGAACAATCCTAATCTGAAGTATTTGTTTGTGGAATGGGCACTGGCCTGCTCGCTCGATCAGGCGGAG
TCGATCTATAAGGCCGCTGCAGAGCGGGGCGTGCAAACAATAATCAGTCTGCAGGGACGAAAGAGCCCGT
ACATTTTGCGGGCAAAAGAGCTTATCTCCCAGGGCTACATCGGCGATATAAATAGCATCGAGATTGCAGG
TAACGGAGGTTGGTACGGTTACGAGCGGCCGGTGAAAAGCCCGAAATACATTTACGAGATCGGAAACGGA
GTTGATCTGGTGACCACCACGTTCGGTCACACGATAGATATATTGCAGTACATGACCAGTTCGTACTTCA
GCCGTATCAATGCCATGGTGTTTAACAACATTCCAGAACAGGAGCTCATTGATGAGAGGGGCAATCGCCT
GGGCCAGCGGGTCCCAAAGACTGTCCCAGATCATCTCTTGTTCCAGGGCACGCTGCTCAACGGAAATGTT
CCTGTGTCCTGTTCCTTTAAGGGAGGCAAGCCTACGAAAAAGTTCACCAAGAATCTGGTCATAGATATCC
ATGGTACAAAGGGTGATCTGAAGCTGGAGGGTGACGCTGGATTTGCGGAAATCTCGAATCTCGTTCTGTA
TTATTCGGGCACCCGCGCCAATGATTTTCCCCTGGCCAATGGTCAGCAGGCACCCTTGGACCCCGGCTAC
GACGCAGGCAAGGAGATTATGGAGGTGTATCACCTCCGAAACTACAACGCGATCGTTGGTAATATACACC
GGCTCTACCAGAGTATCAGCGATTTCCACTTCAACACCAAGAAAATCCCCGAGCTTCCATCGCAGTTCGT
AATGCAAGGCTTCGATTTCGAAGGCTTTCCCACCCTGATGGATGCCTTGATCTTGCATCGCCTGATTGAA
AGTGTCTACAAGTCGAATATGATGGGCAGTACCCTGAATGTTTCCAACATCTCCCACTACTCGCTTTACC
CCTACGATGTGCCCGATTACGCCGGCGATTACAAGGACGATGACGACAAGGCCACCAACTTCAGCCTGCT
GAAGCAGGCCGGCGATGTGGAGGAGAACCCCGGGCCCATGGATTACAACAAAAGGAGTAGTGTGAGTACG
GTGCCGAATGCTGCTCCCATTCGCGTGGGCTTCGTGGGATTGAACGCGGCTAAGGGTTGGGCCATTAAAA
CGCATTATCCAGCCATACTGCAGCTGAGCTCCCAGTTCCAAATAACAGCGCTTTATTCCCCCAAGATCGA
GACGTCCATTGCGACAATTCAGAGGCTGAAGTTGTCCAACGCCACAGCTTTCCCAACACTCGAGAGCTTC
GCCTCGAGCTCCACGATCGATATGATTGTGATCGCAATCCAGGTGGCTTCCCACTACGAGGTGGTAATGC
CCCTGCTCGAGTTTTCGAAGAACAATCCTAATCTGAAGTATTTGTTTGTGGAATGGGCACTGGCCTGCTC
GCTCGATCAGGCGGAGTCGATCTATAAGGCCGCTGCAGAGCGGGGCGTGCAAACAATAATCAGTCTGCAG
GGACGAAAGAGCCCGTACATTTTGCGGGCAAAAGAGCTTATCTCCCAGGGCTACATCGGCGATATAAATA
GCATCGAGATTGCAGGTAACGGAGGTTGGTACGGTTACGAGCGGCCGGTGAAAAGCCCGAAATACATTTA
CGAGATCGGAAACGGAGTTGATCTGGTGACCACCACGTTCGGTCACACGATAGATATATTGCAGTACATG
ACCAGTTCGTACTTCAGCCGTATCAATGCCATGGTGTTTAACAACATTCCAGAACAGGAGCTCATTGATG
AGAGGGGCAATCGCCTGGGCCAGCGGGTCCCAAAGACTGTCCCAGATCATCTCTTGTTCCAGGGCACGCT
GCTCAACGGAAATGTTCCTGTGTCCTGTTCCTTTAAGGGAGGCAAGCCTACGAAAAAGTTCACCAAGAAT
CTGGTCATAGATATCCATGGTACAAAGGGTGATCTGAAGCTGGAGGGTGACGCTGGATTTGCGGAAATCT
CGAATCTCGTTCTGTATTATTCGGGCACCCGCGCCAATGATTTTCCCCTGGCCAATGGTCAGCAGGCACC
CTTGGACCCCGGCTACGACGCAGGCAAGGAGATTATGGAGGTGTATCACCTCCGAAACTACAACGCGATC
GTTGGTAATATACACCGGCTCTACCAGAGTATCAGCGATTTCCACTTCAACACCAAGAAAATCCCCGAGC
TTCCATCGCAGTTCGTAATGCAAGGCTTCGATTTCGAAGGCTTTCCCACCCTGATGGATGCCTTGATCTT
GCATCGCCTGATTGAAAGTGTCTACAAGTCGAATATGATGGGCAGTACCCTGAATGTTTCCAACATCTCC
CACTACTCGCTTATGTCCAAAGGTGAAGAACTGTTTACCGGAGTAGTCCCGATATTGGTTGAACTCGACG
GCGATGTCAACGGTCATAAATTCAGTGTGTCCGGCGAGGGTGAGGGCGACGCCACATACGGTAAGCTGAC
GTTGAAGTTCATATGCACCACGGGCAAGCTGCCCGTGCCATGGCCGACGTTGGTCACGACGCTGACGTAT
GGTGTCCAGTGTTTCAGCCGTTACCCCGATCATATGAAGCAGCATGACTTTTTCAAGTCGGCGATGCCGG
AGGGATACGTTCAAGAGAGGACCATTTTCTTCAAGGATGACGGCAACTATAAGACGCGAGCGGAGGTGAA
ATTTGAAGGCGACACACTCGTTAACCGTATTGAGTTGAAGGGCATTGATTTTAAGGAGGATGGCAACATT
CTGGGCCATAAGTTGGAATACAACTACAACTCGCATAATGTGTATATAATGGCAGATAAGCAGAAAAACG
GAATAAAGGTTAACTTCAAGATTCGCCACAACATAGAGGACGGTTCCGTGCAACTTGCAGATCATTACCA
ACAGAACACACCCATTGGAGATGGCCCAGTTCTCTTGCCAGACAATCACTACCTTTCCACACAGTCCGCG
TTGAGCAAGGACCCCAATGAAAAGCGGGACCACATGGTGTTGCTGGAGTTTGTGACCGCAGCTGGTATTA
CACACGGCATGGATGAGCTCTACAAGGAGGGCCGCGGCAGCCTGCTGACCTGCGGCGATGTGGAGGAGAA
CCCCGGGCCCATGGATTACAACAAAAGGAGTAGTGTGAGTACGGTGCCGAATGCTGCTCCCATTCGCGTG
GGCTTCGTGGGATTGAACGCGGCTAAGGGTTGGGCCATTAAAACGCATTATCCAGCCATACTGCAGCTGA
GCTCCCAGTTCCAAATAACAGCGCTTTATTCCCCCAAGATCGAGACGTCCATTGCGACAATTCAGAGGCT
GAAGTTGTCCAACGCCACAGCTTTCCCAACACTCGAGAGCTTCGCCTCGAGCTCCACGATCGATATGATT
GTGATCGCAATCCAGGTGGCTTCCCACTACGAGGTGGTAATGCCCCTGCTCGAGTTTTCGAAGAACAATC
CTAATCTGAAGTATTTGTTTGTGGAATGGGCACTGGCCTGCTCGCTCGATCAGGCGGAGTCGATCTATAA
GGCCGCTGCAGAGCGGGGCGTGCAAACAATAATCAGTCTGCAGGGACGAAAGAGCCCGTACATTTTGCGG
GCAAAAGAGCTTATCTCCCAGGGCTACATCGGCGATATAAATAGCATCGAGATTGCAGGTAACGGAGGTT
GGTACGGTTACGAGCGGCCGGTGAAAAGCCCGAAATACATTTACGAGATCGGAAACGGAGTTGATCTGGT
GACCACCACGTTCGGTCACACGATAGATATATTGCAGTACATGACCAGTTCGTACTTCAGCCGTATCAAT
GCCATGGTGTTTAACAACATTCCAGAACAGGAGCTCATTGATGAGAGGGGCAATCGCCTGGGCCAGCGGG
TCCCAAAGACTGTCCCAGATCATCTCTTGTTCCAGGGCACGCTGCTCAACGGAAATGTTCCTGTGTCCTG
TTCCTTTAAGGGAGGCAAGCCTACGAAAAAGTTCACCAAGAATCTGGTCATAGATATCCATGGTACAAAG
GGTGATCTGAAGCTGGAGGGTGACGCTGGATTTGCGGAAATCTCGAATCTCGTTCTGTATTATTCGGGCA
CCCGCGCCAATGATTTTCCCCTGGCCAATGGTCAGCAGGCACCCTTGGACCCCGGCTACGACGCAGGCAA
GGAGATTATGGAGGTGTATCACCTCCGAAACTACAACGCGATCGTTGGTAATATACACCGGCTCTACCAG
AGTATCAGCGATTTCCACTTCAACACCAAGAAAATCCCCGAGCTTCCATCGCAGTTCGTAATGCAAGGCT
TCGATTTCGAAGGCTTTCCCACCCTGATGGATGCCTTGATCTTGCATCGCCTGATTGAAAGTGTCTACAA
GTCGAATATGATGGGCAGTACCCTGAATGTTTCCAACATCTCCCACTACTCGCTTTAATAATAAAATGAA
TCGTAGATACTGAAAAACCCCGCAAGTTCACTTCAACTGTGCATCGTGCACCATCTCAATTTCTTTCATT
TATACATCGTTTTGCCTTCTTTTATGTAACTATACTCCTCTAAGTTTCAATCTTGGCCATGTAACCTCTG
ATCTATAGAATTTTTTAAATGACTAGAATTAATGCCCATCTTTTTTTTGGACCTAAATTCTTCATGAAAA
TATATTACGAGGGCTTATTCAGAAGCTTATCGATACCGTCGACTAAAGCCAAATAGAAATTATTCAGTTC
TGGCTTAAGTTTTTAAAAGTGATATTATTTATTTGGTTGTAACCAACCAAAAGAATGTAAATAACTAATA
CATAATTATGTTAGTTTTAAGTTAGCAACAAATTGATTTTAGCTATATTAGCTACTTGGTTAATAAATAG
AATATATTTATTTAAAGATAATTCGTTTTTATTGTCAGGGAGTGAGTTTGCTTAAAAACTCGTTTGGATC
CGGAGGTAGCGGTGGAAGCGGAGGTTCCGGCGAGGTAAGTTATTGAACAATGGCATCAAATGCCTTCATC
ATCACTACCCTTTAGCCCTTAAGACCCCACAATGACCTTACCCACTCAGAGAAAAAAGTAAATATGAAAG
CCCATTTGAACTTCTAAGCTTGTCGACCATCATGATGGACCAGATGGGTGAGGTGGAGTACGCGCCCGGG
GAGCCCAAGGGCACGCCCTGGCACCCGCACCGCGGCTTCGAGACCGTGACCTACATCATGCATGGTACCC
AGCTTTTGTTCCCTTTAGTGAGGGTTAATTGCGCGCTTGGCGTAATCATGGTCATAGCTGTTTCCTGTGT
GAAATTGTTATCCGCTCACAATTCCACACAACATACGAGCCGGAAGCATAAAGTGTAAAGCCTGGGGTGC
CTAATGAGTGAGCTAACTCACATTAATTGCGTTGCGCTCACTGCCCGCTTTCCAGTCGG
Features (pLannotate 1.2.2; 18 found; start..end, strand, type, name):
    254..842     -  rep_origin     ori: high-copy-number ColE1/pMB1/pBR322/pUC origin of replication
   1013..1873    -  CDS            AmpR: β-lactamase; bla; confers resistance to ampicillin, carbenicillin, and related antibiotics
   1874..1978    -  promoter       AmpR promoter: bla
   2031..2459    -  rep_origin     f1 ori (sequence partly withheld): f1 bacteriophage origin of replication; arrow indicates direction of (+) strand synthesis
   2464..2619    -  CDS            lacZα (fragment): LacZα fragment of β-galactosidase; lacZ fragment
   2627..2645    +  promoter       T7 promoter: promoter for bacteriophage T7 RNA polymerase
   2681..2750    +  protein_bind   attB: attB site for the φC31 integrase (Groth et al., 2000) phage φC31 integrase
   2971..4275    +  CDS            GAL80: GAL80_YEAST - Experimental evidence at protein level: Swiss-Prot protein existence level 1. This protein is a negative regulator for the gene expression of the lactose/galactose metabolic genes. It binds to GAL4 and so blocks transcriptional activation by it, in the absence of an inducing sugar. From Saccharomyces cerevisiae (strain ATCC 204508 / S288c) (Baker's yeast).
   4387..5691    +  CDS            GAL80: GAL80_YEAST - Experimental evidence at protein level: Swiss-Prot protein existence level 1. This protein is a negative regulator for the gene expression of the lactose/galactose metabolic genes. It binds to GAL4 and so blocks transcriptional activation by it, in the absence of an inducing sugar. From Saccharomyces cerevisiae (strain ATCC 204508 / S288c) (Baker's yeast).
   5692..6405    +  CDS            GFP (S65T): GFP (S65T) is a basic (constitutively fluorescent) green fluorescent protein published in 1995, derived from Aequorea victoria.
   6460..7764    +  CDS            GAL80: GAL80_YEAST - Experimental evidence at protein level: Swiss-Prot protein existence level 1. This protein is a negative regulator for the gene expression of the lactose/galactose metabolic genes. It binds to GAL4 and so blocks transcriptional activation by it, in the absence of an inducing sugar. From Saccharomyces cerevisiae (strain ATCC 204508 / S288c) (Baker's yeast).
   8012..8032    +  misc_feature   MCS (fragment): pBluescript multiple cloning site
   8452..8521    -  protein_bind   attB: attB site for the φC31 integrase (Groth et al., 2000) phage φC31 integrase
   8561..8579    -  promoter       T3 promoter: promoter for bacteriophage T3 RNA polymerase
   8624..8640    -  protein_bind   lac operator: The lac repressor binds to the lac operator to inhibit transcription in E. coli. This inhibition can be relieved by adding lactose or isopropyl-β-D-thiogalactopyranoside (IPTG). lac repressor encoded by lacI
   8648..8678    -  promoter       lac promoter: promoter for the E. coli lac operon
   8693..8714    -  protein_bind   CAP binding site: CAP binding activates transcription in the presence of cAMP. E. coli catabolite activator protein
   8727..71      -  CDS            lacI (fragment) (across the origin): lac repressor; lacI; The lac repressor binds to the lac operator to inhibit transcription in E. coli. This inhibition can be relieved by adding lactose or isopropyl-β-D-thiogalactopyranoside (IPTG).
