[The description below was written by a language model from this plasmid's Addgene catalogue record and pLannotate feature annotations shown in this document.]
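Description:
pBS-KS-attB2-SA(0)-T2A-3X Gal80-Hsp70 is an 8.7 kb pBluescript KS-derived donor plasmid for recombinase-mediated cassette exchange in Drosophila, built on the MiMIC-compatible pBS-KS-attB1-2-PT-SA-SD-0 backbone. In E. coli it is maintained at high copy from a ColE1/pUC origin and selected with ampicillin through the bla gene. The backbone also retains the f1 origin, a lacZα fragment with lac promoter/operator elements, and flanking T7 and T3 promoters typical of pBluescript.

The payload of about 5.3 kb lies between two φC31 attB sites in inverted orientation. These allow φC31 integrase to swap the cassette into the paired attP sites of a MiMIC transposon insertion in the fly genome. As the name indicates, the cassette opens with a splice acceptor in reading phase 0, followed by a T2A peptide sequence. It has no promoter of its own. When placed in a coding intron of matching phase, it is spliced into the host gene's transcript, and T2A ribosomal skipping releases the downstream product from the truncated native protein. That product is three copies of yeast GAL80, the repressor that binds GAL4 and blocks its transcriptional activation. According to the record the copies carry FLAG, HA and EGFP tags. The annotation detects only the GFP coding sequence, fused directly after the second GAL80 copy, and does not call the short epitope tags, the splice acceptor, T2A or the Hsp70 element. The Hsp70 element named in the construct presumably supplies the 3′ terminating sequence.

The plasmid is used to convert MiMIC lines with phase 0 coding-intron insertions into Gal80 lines that express the repressor in the pattern of the trapped gene. This allows GAL4-driven expression to be suppressed in those cells.
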