Addgene plasmid #62951: pBS-KS-attB2-SA(0)-T2A-3X Gal80-Hsp70
Purpose: Creating Gal80 lines from MiMIC lines with inserts into coding introns in Phase 0. Gal80 is tagged with FLAG, HA and EGFP.
Depositing lab: Benjamin White. Depositing organization: National Institute of Mental Health (NIMH). Publication: Plug-and-play genetic access to drosophila cell types using exchangeable exon cassettes. Diao F, Ironfield H, Luan H, Diao F, Shropshire WC, Ewer J, Marr E, Potter CJ, Landgraf M, White BH. Cell Rep. 2015 Mar 3;10(8):1410-21. doi: 10.1016/j.celrep.2015.01.059. Epub 2015 Feb 26. PubMed 25732830.
Backbone
  Vector backbone: pBS-KS-attB1-2-PT-SA-SD-0
  Backbone manufacturer: Hugo Bellen
  Backbone size w/o insert (bp): 3394
  Total vector size (bp): 8748
Growth in bacteria
  Bacterial resistance: Ampicillin, 100 μg/mL
  Growth temperature: 37°C
  Growth strain: DH5alpha
  Copy number: High Copy
Gene/Insert
  Gene/Insert name: 3XGal80-FLAG/HA/EGFP-Hsp70
  Insert size (bp): 5348
Terms and licenses: Academic/Nonprofit Terms; Industry Terms: Not Available to Industry
Depositor comments: Reference: Venken KJT, et al, 2011, MiMIC: a highly versatile transposon insertion resource for engineering Drosophila melanogaster genes. Nature Method: 8:737-744.
How to cite: pBS-KS-attB2-SA(0)-T2A-3X Gal80-Hsp70 was a gift from Benjamin White (Addgene plasmid # 62951 ; http://n2t.net/addgene:62951 ; RRID:Addgene_62951)
