>Addgene plasmid #62951 | pBS-KS-attB2-SA(0)-T2A-3X Gal80-Hsp70 | addgene partial sequence | sequence record 110617 | M13pUC-Fwd 5'-CCCAGTCACGACGTTGTAAAACG-3'
ACTCACTATAGGGCGAATTGGAGCTCGCTAGCGATGTAGGTCACGGTCTCGAAGCCGCGGTGCGGGTGCC
AGGGCGTGCCCTTGGGCTCCCCGGGCGCGTACTCCACCTCACCCATCTGGTCCATCATGATGGTCGACTC
TAGAAGTCGATCCAACATGGCGACTTGTCCCATCCCCGGCATGTTTAAATATACTAATTATTCTTGAACT
AATTTTAATCAACCGATTTATCTCTCTTCCGCAGGTGGGAGGTTCCGGTGGAAGCGGAGGTAGCGGCGGA
TCCGAGGGCCGCGGCAGCCTGCTGACCTGCGGCGATGTGGAGGAGAACCCCGGGCCCATGGATTACAACA
AAAGGAGTAGTGTGAGTACGGTGCCGAATGCTGCTCCCATTCGCGTGGGCTTCGTGGGATTGAACGCGGC
TAAGGGTTGGGCCATTAAAACGCATTATCCAGCCATACTGCAGCTGAGCTCCCAGTTCCAAATAACAGCG
CTTTATTCCCCCAAGATCGAGACGTCCATTGCGACAATTCAGAGGCTGAAGTTGTCCAACGCCACAGCTT
TCCCAACACTCGAGAGCTTCGCCTCGAGCTCCACGATCGATATGATTGTGATCGCAATCCAGGTGGCTTC
CCACTACGAGGTGGTAATGCCCCTGCTCGAGTTTTCGAAGAACAATCCTAATCTGAAGTATTTGTTTGTG
GAATGGGCACTGGCCTGCTCGCTCGATCAGGCGGAGTCGATCTATAAGGCCGCTGCAGAGCGGGGCGTGC
AAACAATAATCAGTCTGCAGGGACGAAAGAGCCCGTACATTTTGCGGGCA
