>Addgene plasmid #62951 | pBS-KS-attB2-SA(0)-T2A-3X Gal80-Hsp70 | addgene partial sequence | sequence record 110618 | M13-Rev 5'-CAGGAAACAGCTATGACC-3'
GAGGCATACCTCCTAAGGGACAAAGCTGGGTACCATGCATGATGTAGGTCACGGTCTCGAAGCCGCGGTG
CGGGTGCCAGGGCGTGCCCTTGGGCTCCCCGGGCGCGTACTCCACCTCACCCATCTGGTCCATCATGATG
GTCGACAAGCTTAGAAGTTCAAATGGGCTTTCATATTTACTTTTTTCTCTGAGTGGGTAAGGTCATTGTG
GGGTCTTAAGGGCTAAAGGGTAGTGATGATGAAGGCATTTGATGCCATTGTTCAATAACTTACCTCGCCG
GAACCTCCGCTTCCACCGCTACCTCCGGATCCAAACGAGTTTTTAAGCAAACTCACTCCCTGACAATAAA
AACGAATTATCTTTAAATAAATATATTCTATTTATTAACCAAGTAGCTAATATAGCTAAAATCAATTTGT
TGCTAACTTAAAACTAACATAATTATGTATTAGTTATTTACATTCTTTTGGTTGGTTACAACCAAATAAA
TAATATCACTTTTAAAAACTTAAGCCAGAACTGAATAATTTCTATTTGGCTTTAGTCGACGGTATCGATA
AGCTTCTGAATAAGCCCTCGTAATATATTTTCATGAAGAATTTAGGTCCAAAAAAAAGATGGGCATTAAT
TCTAGTCATTTAAAAAATTCTATAGATCAGAGGTTACATGGCCAAGATTGAAACTTAGAGGAGTATAGTT
ACATAAAAGAAGGCAAAACGATGTATAAATGAAAGAAATTGAGATGGTGCACGATGCACAGTTGAAGTGA
ACTTGCGGGGTTTTTCAGTATCTACGATTCATTTTATTATTAAAGCGAGTAGTGGGAGATGTTGGAAACA
TTCAGGGTACTGCCCATCATATTCGACTTGTAGACACTTTCAATCAGGCGATGCAAGATCAAGGCATCCA
TCA
